Addgene plasmid #41289: TAL3115
Depositing lab: Keith Joung. Depositing organization: Massachusetts General Hospital. Publication: Targeted gene disruption in somatic zebrafish cells using engineered TALENs. Sander JD, Cade L, Khayter C, Reyon D, Peterson RT, Joung JK, Yeh JR. Nat Biotechnol. 2011 Aug 5;29(8):697-8. doi: 10.1038/nbt.1934. PubMed 21822241.
Backbone
  Vector backbone: JDS71
  Backbone manufacturer: Addgene plasmid #32287
  Backbone size w/o insert (bp): 6447
  Vector type: Mammalian Expression ; T7
Growth in bacteria
  Bacterial resistance: Ampicillin, 100 μg/mL
  Growth temperature: 37°C
  Growth strain: XL1 Blue
  Copy number: High Copy
Gene/Insert
  Gene/Insert name: ZebrafishCommunity-mdm2-Right (alt name: mdm2)
  Species: D. rerio (zebrafish)
  Insert size (bp): 1640
  Entrez Gene: mdm2 (a.k.a. sb:eu923, zgc:109834)
  Promoter: CMV
  Tag / fusion protein: 3X Flag (N terminal on backbone); WT FOKI (C terminal on backbone)
  Cloning method: Restriction Enzyme; 5′ cloning site N/A (destroyed during cloning); 3′ cloning site N/A (destroyed during cloning)
  Sequencing primers: 5′ CMV-F; 3′ BGH-rev
Terms and licenses: Academic/Nonprofit Terms; Industry Terms: Not Available to Industry
Depositor comments: Target binding site: TGCTTGTCATATAACTCC It is strongly recommended that users perform a diagnostic digest to verify this plasmid prior to use. For example, a double digest of the plasmid with BamHI and KpnI should result in two bands at 2.3kb and 5.8kb.
How to cite: TAL3115 was a gift from Keith Joung (Addgene plasmid # 41289 ; http://n2t.net/addgene:41289 ; RRID:Addgene_41289)
