[The description below was written by a language model from this plasmid's Addgene catalogue record and the feature table of its GenBank file.]
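Description:
TAL3115 is a TALEN expression plasmid built on the JDS71 backbone, a high-copy, ampicillin-selected vector classed as mammalian expression with a T7 element. It encodes the "right" half of a TALEN pair directed against the zebrafish (D. rerio) mdm2 gene. The roughly 1.6 kb insert is therefore best understood as an engineered array of TAL effector repeats designed to recognise a specific 18-nucleotide site in mdm2, rather than as the mdm2 coding sequence itself. It was cloned by restriction enzyme methods that destroyed both junction sites.

The backbone supplies the flanking parts of the fusion protein: a 3X Flag tag at the N terminus, useful for detecting the protein, and a wild-type FokI nuclease domain at the C terminus. Because FokI cleaves as a dimer, this monomer is intended to be used together with a matching "left" TALEN that binds the opposite strand nearby. The two FokI domains then meet over the spacer and make a double-strand break, whose error-prone repair can disrupt the gene. A CMV promoter drives expression in transfected cells. The T7 designation indicates a T7 promoter that would allow in vitro transcription of TALEN mRNA, the usual delivery route for zebrafish embryos. The listing of a BGH reverse sequencing primer suggests a BGH polyadenylation region downstream, though the record does not say so directly.

The associated GenBank record covers only an 885 bp portion of the plasmid and carries no annotated features, so the origin of replication and other backbone elements cannot be confirmed from it. The plasmid belongs to a collection for targeted gene disruption in somatic zebrafish cells.
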