LOCUS       Exported 885 bp ds-DNA linear SYN 12-JUL-2021
DEFINITION  synthetic linear DNA
ACCESSION   .
VERSION     .
KEYWORDS    TAL3115
SOURCE      synthetic DNA construct
  ORGANISM  synthetic DNA construct
REFERENCE   1 (bases 1 to 885)
  AUTHORS   Sander JD, Cade L, Khayter C, Reyon D, Peterson RT, Joung JK, Yeh JR
  TITLE     Targeted gene disruption in somatic zebrafish cells using engineered
            TALENs.
  JOURNAL   Nat Biotechnol. 2011 Aug 5;29(8):697-8. doi: 10.1038/nbt.1934.
  PUBMED    21822241
REFERENCE   2 (bases 1 to 885)
  AUTHORS   .
  TITLE     Direct Submission
  JOURNAL   Exported Jul 12, 2021 from SnapGene Server 1.1.58
            http://www.snapgene.com
FEATURES             Location/Qualifiers
     source          1..885
                     /organism="synthetic DNA construct"
                     /mol_type="other DNA"
ORIGIN
        1 ctgctgactg tggcgggtga gcttaggggg cctccgctcc agctcgacac cgggcagctg
       61 ctgaagatcg cgaagagagg gggagtaaca gcggtagagg cagtgcacgc ctggcgcaat
      121 gcgctcaccg gggccccctt gaacctgacc ccagaccagg tagtcgcaat cgcgaacaat
      181 aatgggggaa agcaagccct ggaaaccgtg caaaggttgt tgccggtcct ttgtcaagac
      241 cacggcctta caccggagca agtcgtggcc attgcatccc acgacggtgg caaacaggct
      301 cttgagacgg ttcagagact tctcccagtt ctctgtcaag cccacgggct gactcccgat
      361 caagttgtag cgattgcgtc caacggtgga gggaaacaag cattggagac tgtccaacgg
      421 ctccttcccg tgttgtgtca agcccacggt ttgacgcctg cacaagtggt cgccatcgcc
      481 tcgaatggcg gcggtaagca ggcgctggaa acagtacagc gcctgctgcc tgtactgtgc
      541 caggatcatg gactgacccc agaccaggta gtcgcaatcg cgaacaataa tgggggaaag
      601 caagccctgg aaaccgtgca aaggttgttg ccggtccttt gtcaagacca cggccttaca
      661 ccggagcaag tcgtggccat tgcaagcaat gggggtggca aacaggctct tgagacggtt
      721 cagagacttc tcccagttct ctgtcaagcc cacgggctga ctcccgatca agttgtagcg
      781 attgcgtcgc atgacggagg gaaacaagca ttggagactg tccaacggct ccttcccgtg
      841 ttgtgtcaag cccacggttt gacgcctgca caagtggtcg ccatc
//
