LOCUS       Exported 2430 bp ds-DNA linear SYN 12-JUL-2021
DEFINITION  synthetic linear DNA
ACCESSION   .
VERSION     .
KEYWORDS    TAL3115
SOURCE      synthetic DNA construct
  ORGANISM  synthetic DNA construct
REFERENCE   1 (bases 1 to 2430)
  AUTHORS   Sander JD, Cade L, Khayter C, Reyon D, Peterson RT, Joung JK, Yeh JR
  TITLE     Targeted gene disruption in somatic zebrafish cells using engineered
            TALENs.
  JOURNAL   Nat Biotechnol. 2011 Aug 5;29(8):697-8. doi: 10.1038/nbt.1934.
  PUBMED    21822241
REFERENCE   2 (bases 1 to 2430)
  AUTHORS   .
  TITLE     Direct Submission
  JOURNAL   Exported Jul 12, 2021 from SnapGene Server 1.1.58
            http://www.snapgene.com
FEATURES             Location/Qualifiers
     source          1..2430
                     /organism="synthetic DNA construct"
                     /mol_type="other DNA"
     CDS             19..84
                     /codon_start=1
                     /product="three tandem FLAG(R) epitope tags, followed by an
                     enterokinase cleavage site"
                     /label=3xFLAG
                     /translation="DYKDHDGDYKDHDIDYKDDDDK"
     CDS             91..111
                     /codon_start=1
                     /product="nuclear localization signal of SV40 (simian virus
                     40) large T antigen"
                     /label=SV40 NLS
                     /translation="PKKKRKV"
ORIGIN
        1 tctagagcta gcaccatgga ctacaaagac catgacggtg attataaaga tcatgacatc
       61 gattacaagg atgacgatga caagatggcc cccaagaaga agaggaaggt gggcattcac
      121 cgcggggtac ctatggtgga cttgaggaca ctcggttatt cgcaacagca acaggagaaa
      181 atcaagccta aggtcaggag caccgtcgcg caacaccacg aggcgcttgt ggggcatggc
      241 ttcactcatg cgcatattgt cgcgctttca cagcaccctg cggcgcttgg gacggtggct
      301 gtcaaatacc aagatatgat tgcggccctg cccgaagcca cgcacgaggc aattgtaggg
      361 gtcggtaaac agtggtcggg agcgcgagca cttgaggcgc tgctgactgt ggcgggtgag
      421 cttagggggc ctccgctcca gctcgacacc gggcagctgc tgaagatcgc gaagagaggg
      481 ggagtaacag cggtagaggc agtgcacgcc tggcgcaatg cgctcaccgg ggcccccttg
      541 aacctgaccc cagaccaggt agtcgcaatc gcgaacaata atgggggaaa gcaagccctg
      601 gaaaccgtgc aaaggttgtt gccggtcctt tgtcaagacc acggccttac accggagcaa
      661 gtcgtggcca ttgcatccca cgacggtggc aaacaggctc ttgagacggt tcagagactt
      721 ctcccagttc tctgtcaagc ccacgggctg actcccgatc aagttgtagc gattgcgtcc
      781 aacggtggag ggaaacaagc attggagact gtccaacggc tccttcccgt gttgtgtcaa
      841 gcccacggtt tgacgcctgc acaagtggtc gccatcgcct cgaatggcgg cggtaagcag
      901 gcgctggaaa cagtacagcg cctgctgcct gtactgtgcc aggatcatgg actgacccca
      961 gaccaggtag tcgcaatcgc gaacaataat gggggaaagc aagccctgga aaccgtgcaa
     1021 aggttgttgc cggtcctttg tcaagaccac ggccttacac cggagcaagt cgtggccatt
     1081 gcaagcaatg ggggtggcaa acaggctctt gagacggttc agagacttct cccagttctc
     1141 tgtcaagccc acgggctgac tcccgatcaa gttgtagcga ttgcgtcgca tgacggaggg
     1201 aaacaagcat tggagactgt ccaacggctc cttcccgtgt tgtgtcaagc ccacggtttg
     1261 acgcctgcac aagtggtcgc catcgcctcc aatattggcg gtaagcaggc gctggaaaca
     1321 gtacagcgcc tgctgcctgt actgtgccag gatcatggac tgaccccaga ccaggtagtc
     1381 gcaatcgcgt caaacggagg gggaaagcaa gccctggaaa ccgtgcaaag gttgttgccg
     1441 gtcctttgtc aagaccacgg ccttacaccg gagcaagtcg tggccattgc aagcaacatc
     1501 ggtggcaaac aggctcttga gacggttcag agacttctcc cagttctctg tcaagcccac
     1561 gggctgactc ccgatcaagt tgtagcgatt gcgtccaacg gtggagggaa acaagcattg
     1621 gagactgtcc aacggctcct tcccgtgttg tgtcaagccc acggtttgac gcctgcacaa
     1681 gtggtcgcca tcgcctccaa tattggcggt aagcaggcgc tggaaacagt acagcgcctg
     1741 ctgcctgtac tgtgccagga tcatggactg accccagacc aggtagtcgc aatcgcgtcg
     1801 aacattgggg gaaagcaagc cctggaaacc gtgcaaaggt tgttgccggt cctttgtcaa
     1861 gaccacggcc ttacaccgga gcaagtcgtg gccattgcat cccacgacgg tggcaaacag
     1921 gctcttgaga cggttcagag acttctccca gttctctgtc aagcccacgg gctgactccc
     1981 gatcaagttg tagcgattgc gtccaacggt ggagggaaac aagcattgga gactgtccaa
     2041 cggctccttc ccgtgttgtg tcaagcccac ggtttgacgc ctgcacaagt ggtcgccatc
     2101 gccagccatg atggcggtaa gcaggcgctg gaaacagtac agcgcctgct gcctgtactg
     2161 tgccaggatc atggactgac acccgaacag gtggtcgcca ttgcttccca cgacggagga
     2221 cggccagcct tggagtccat cgtagcccaa ttgtccaggc ccgatcccgc gttggctgcg
     2281 ttaacgaatg accatctggt ggcgttggca tgtcttggtg gacgacccgc gctcgatgca
     2341 gtcaaaaagg gtctgcctca tgctcccgca ttgatcaaaa gaaccaaccg gcggattccc
     2401 gagagaactt cccatcgagt cgcgggatcc
//
